Addgene plasmid #92006: pcDNA3.1+_FH-AGO2-WT
Purpose: Expresses FLAG-HA-AGO2 (WT)
Depositing lab: Joshua Mendell. Depositing organization: University of Texas Southwestern Medical Center. Publication: An Argonaute phosphorylation cycle promotes microRNA-mediated silencing. Golden RJ, Chen B, Li T, Braun J, Manjunath H, Chen X, Wu J, Schmid V, Chang TC, Kopp F, Ramirez-Martinez A, Tagliabracci VS, Chen ZJ, Xie Y, Mendell JT. Nature. 2017 Feb 9;542(7640):197-202. doi: 10.1038/nature21025. Epub 2017 Jan 23. PubMed 28114302.
Backbone
  Vector backbone: pcDNA3.1+
  Backbone manufacturer: Invitrogen
  Vector type: Mammalian Expression
Growth in bacteria
  Bacterial resistance: Ampicillin, 100 μg/mL
  Growth temperature: 37°C
  Growth strain: DH5alpha
  Copy number: High Copy
Gene/Insert
  Gene/Insert name: AGO2
  Species: H. sapiens (human)
  Entrez Gene: AGO2 (a.k.a. CASC7, EIF2C2, LESKRES, LINC00980, PPD, Q10)
  Tag / fusion protein: FLAG-HA (N terminal on insert)
  Cloning method: Restriction Enzyme; 5′ cloning site Unknown (unknown if destroyed); 3′ cloning site Unknown (unknown if destroyed)
Resource information
  A portion of this plasmid was derived from a plasmid made by: The parental AGO2 sequence used for this construct was amplified from a Thomas Tuschl lab plasmid (Addgene plasmid # 10822).
Terms and licenses: Academic/Nonprofit Terms; Industry Terms: Not Available to Industry
How to cite: pcDNA3.1+_FH-AGO2-WT was a gift from Joshua Mendell (Addgene plasmid # 92006 ; http://n2t.net/addgene:92006 ; RRID:Addgene_92006)
