[The description below was written by a language model from this plasmid's Addgene catalogue record and pLannotate feature annotations shown in this document.]
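Description:
pcDNA3.1+_FH-AGO2-WT is a mammalian expression plasmid of about 8.1 kb, built on the Invitrogen pcDNA3.1+ backbone, that produces wild-type human Argonaute 2 (AGO2, also known as EIF2C2) carrying an N-terminal FLAG-HA tandem epitope tag. In bacteria it is maintained through a high-copy ColE1/pUC-type origin and selected with ampicillin via the β-lactamase gene and its own promoter. An f1 phage origin is also present, along with small lac promoter/operator remnants typical of this backbone.

The payload is driven by the human cytomegalovirus immediate-early enhancer and promoter, with a T7 promoter lying just upstream of the coding region that can serve for in vitro transcription or sequencing. The automated annotation detects the FLAG sequence shortly before the AGO2 open reading frame; the HA portion is not called separately, but the gap between FLAG and AGO2 is consistent with the tag stated in the catalogue entry. Transcripts are terminated by the bovine growth hormone polyadenylation signal. A second cassette, made up of the SV40 early promoter, the neomycin phosphotransferase gene and the SV40 poly(A) signal, allows G418 selection of stably transfected mammalian cells. Short hits to an HIV-1 LTR, a ble gene and lacI are fragmentary matches and probably not functional elements.

AGO2 is the core component of the RNA-induced silencing complex, binding microRNA or siRNA guides to direct target mRNA repression. The AGO2 sequence was amplified from an earlier deposited plasmid. The dual tag suits immunoprecipitation, tandem affinity purification and western detection. The "WT" label suggests use as a wild-type reference alongside mutant versions, in keeping with the associated study of an Argonaute phosphorylation cycle in microRNA-mediated silencing. The cloning sites are not recorded.
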