Features (pLannotate 1.2.2; 21 found; start..end, strand, type, name):
     28..80      -  misc_feature   bom (fragment): basis of mobility region from pBR322
    235..614     +  enhancer       CMV enhancer: human cytomegalovirus immediate early enhancer
    615..818     +  promoter       CMV promoter: human cytomegalovirus (CMV) immediate early promoter
    814..847     +  LTR            5' LTR (truncated) (fragment): truncated 5' long terminal repeat (LTR) from HIV-1
    863..881     +  promoter       T7 promoter: promoter for bacteriophage T7 RNA polymerase
    967..987     +  CDS            FLAG (fragment): FLAG® epitope tag, followed by an enterokinase cleavage site
   1024..3600    +  CDS            AGO2 (sequence partly withheld): AGO2_HUMAN - Also known as EIF2C2. Experimental evidence at protein level: Swiss-Prot protein existence level 1. Required for RNA-mediated gene silencing (RNAi) by the RNA- induced silencing complex (RISC). The 'minimal RISC' appears to include AGO2 bound to a short guide RNA such as a microRNA (miRNA) or short interfering RNA (siRNA). These guide RNAs direct RISC to complementary mRNAs that are targets for RISC-mediated gene silencing. The precise mechanism of gene silencing depends on the degree of complementarity between the miRNA or siRNA and its target. Binding of RISC to a perfectly comp
   3680..3904    +  polyA_signal   bGH poly(A) signal: bovine growth hormone polyadenylation signal
   3908..3929    +  promoter       SV40 promoter (fragment): SV40 enhancer and early promoter
   3950..4378    +  rep_origin     f1 ori (sequence partly withheld): f1 bacteriophage origin of replication; arrow indicates direction of (+) strand synthesis
   4392..4721    +  promoter       SV40 promoter: SV40 enhancer and early promoter
   4788..5579    +  CDS            neo: KKA2_KLEPN - Also known as kan, nptII. Experimental evidence at protein level: Swiss-Prot protein existence level 1. Resistance to kanamycin, neomycin, paromomycin, ribostamycin, butirosin and gentamicin B. From Klebsiella pneumoniae.
   5603..5761    +  CDS            ble (fragment): BLE_KLEPN - Experimental evidence at protein level: Swiss-Prot protein existence level 1. Binding protein with a strong affinity to the bleomycin family of antibiotics. Binds to CL990; an antimitotic-antibiotic compound. From Klebsiella pneumoniae.
   5756..5877    +  polyA_signal   SV40 poly(A) signal: SV40 polyadenylation signal
   5950..5966    -  protein_bind   lac operator: The lac repressor binds to the lac operator to inhibit transcription in E. coli. This inhibition can be relieved by adding lactose or isopropyl-β-D-thiogalactopyranoside (IPTG). lac repressor encoded by lacI
   5974..6004    -  promoter       lac promoter: promoter for the E. coli lac operon
   6019..6040    -  protein_bind   CAP binding site: CAP binding activates transcription in the presence of cAMP. E. coli catabolite activator protein
   6053..6145    -  CDS            lacI (fragment): lac repressor; lacI; The lac repressor binds to the lac operator to inhibit transcription in E. coli. This inhibition can be relieved by adding lactose or isopropyl-β-D-thiogalactopyranoside (IPTG).
   6328..6916    -  rep_origin     ori: high-copy-number ColE1/pMB1/pBR322/pUC origin of replication
   7087..7947    -  CDS            AmpR: β-lactamase; bla; confers resistance to ampicillin, carbenicillin, and related antibiotics
   7948..8052    -  promoter       AmpR promoter: bla
>Addgene plasmid #92006 | pcDNA3.1+_FH-AGO2-WT | addgene full sequence | sequence record 180664 | Addgene NGS Result
GACGGATCGGGAGATCTCCCGATCCCCTATGGTGCACTCTCAGTACAATCTGCTCTGATGCCGCATAGTT
AAGCCAGTATCTGCTCCCTGCTTGTGTGTTGGAGGTCGCTGAGTAGTGCGCGAGCAAAATTTAAGCTACA
ACAAGGCAAGGCTTGACCGACAATTGCATGAAGAATCTGCTTAGGGTTAGGCGTTTTGCGCTGCTTCGCG
ATGTACGGGCCAGATATACGCGTTGACATTGATTATTGACTAGTTATTAATAGTAATCAATTACGGGGTC
ATTAGTTCATAGCCCATATATGGAGTTCCGCGTTACATAACTTACGGTAAATGGCCCGCCTGGCTGACCG
CCCAACGACCCCCGCCCATTGACGTCAATAATGACGTATGTTCCCATAGTAACGCCAATAGGGACTTTCC
ATTGACGTCAATGGGTGGAGTATTTACGGTAAACTGCCCACTTGGCAGTACATCAAGTGTATCATATGCC
AAGTACGCCCCCTATTGACGTCAATGACGGTAAATGGCCCGCCTGGCATTATGCCCAGTACATGACCTTA
TGGGACTTTCCTACTTGGCAGTACATCTACGTATTAGTCATCGCTATTACCATGGTGATGCGGTTTTGGC
AGTACATCAATGGGCGTGGATAGCGGTTTGACTCACGGGGATTTCCAAGTCTCCACCCCATTGACGTCAA
TGGGAGTTTGTTTTGGCACCAAAATCAACGGGACTTTCCAAAATGTCGTAACAACTCCGCCCCATTGACG
CAAATGGGCGGTAGGCGTGTACGGTGGGAGGTCTATATAAGCAGAGCTCTCTGGCTAACTAGAGAACCCA
CTGCTTACTGGCTTATCGAAATTAATACGACTCACTATAGGGAGACCCAAGCTGGCTAGCGTTTAAACTT
AAGCTTGGTACCGAGCTCGGATCCACTAGTCCAGTGTGGTGGAATTCGCCATGGACTACAAGGACGACGA
TGACAAGTACCCTTATGACGTGCCCGATTACGCTAGCGGCCGCATGTACTCGGGAGCCGGCCCCGCACTT
GCACCTCCTGCGCCGCCGCCCCCCATCCAAGGATATGCCTTCAAGCCTCCACCTAGACCCGACTTTGGGA
CCTCCGGGAGAACAATCAAATTACAGGCCAATTTCTTCGAAATGGACATCCCCAAAATTGACATCTATCA
TTATGAATTGGATATCAAGCCAGAGAAGTGCCCGAGGAGAGTTAACAGGGAAATCGTGGAACACATGGTC
CAGCACTTTAAAACACAGATCTTTGGGGATCGGAAGCCCGTGTTTGACGGCAGGAAGAATCTATACACAG
CCATGCCCCTTCCGATTGGGAGGGACAAGGTGGAGCTGGAGGTCACGCTGCCAGGAGAAGGCAAGGATCG
CATCTTCAAGGTGTCCATCAAGTGGGTGTCCTGCGTGAGCTTGCAGGCGTTACACGATGCACTTTCAGGG
CGGCTGCCCAGCGTCCCTTTTGAGACGATCCAGGCCCTGGACGTGGTCATGAGGCACTTGCCATCCATGA
GGTACACCCCCGTGGGCCGCTCCTTCTTCACCGCGTCCGAAGGCTGCTCTAACCCTCTTGGCGGGGGCCG
AGAAGTGTGGTTTGGCTTCCATCAGTCCGTCCGGCCTTCTCTCTGGAAAATGATGCTGAATATTGATGTG
TCAGCAACAGCGTTTTACAAGGCACAGCCAGTAATCGAGTTTGTTTGTGAAGTTTTGGATTTTAAAAGTA
TTGAAGAACAACAAAAACCTCTGACAGATTCCCAAAGGGTAAAGTTTACCAAAGAAATTAAAGGTCTAAA
GGTGGAGATAACGCACTGTGGGCAGATGAAGAGGAAGTACCGTGTCTGCAATGTGACCCGGCGGCCCGCC
AGTCACCAAACATTCCCGCTGCAGCAGGAGAGCGGGCAGACGGTGGAGTGCACGGTGGCCCAGTATTTCA
AGGACAGGCACAAGTTGGTTCTGCGCTACCCCCACCTCCCATGTTTACAAGTCGGACAGGAGCAGAAACA
CACCTACCTTCCCCTGGAGGTCTGTAACATTGTGGCAGGACAAAGATGTATTAAAAAATTAACGGACAAT
CAGACCTCAACCATGATCAGAGCGACTGCTAGGTCGGCGCCCGATCGGCAAGAAGAGATTAGCAAATTGA
TGCGAAGTGCAAGTTTCAACACAGATCCATACGTCCGTGAATTTGGAATCATGGTCAAAGATGAGATGAC
AGACGTGACTGGGCGGGTGCTGCAGCCGCCCTCCATCCTCTACGGGGGCAGGAATAAAGCTATTGCGACC
CCTGTCCAGGGCGTCTGGGACATGCGGAAC
[405 nt withheld, positions 2341-2745]
AACAACATCCTGCTGCCCCAGGGCAGGCCGCCGGTGTTCCAGCAGCCCGTCATCTTTCTGGGAGCAGACG
TCACTCACCCCCCCGCCGGGGATGGGAAGAAGCCCTCCATTGCCGCCGTGGTGGGCAGCATGGACGCCCA
CCCCAATCGCTACTGCGCCACCGTGCGCGTGCAGCAGCACCGGCAGGAGATCATACAAGACCTGGCCGCC
ATGGTCCGCGAGCTCCTCATCCAGTTCTACAAGTCCACGCGCTTCAAGCCCACCCGCATCATCTTCTACC
GCGACGGTGTCTCTGAAGGCCAGTTCCAGCAGGTTCTCCACCACGAGTTGCTGGCCATCCGTGAGGCCTG
TATCAAGCTAGAAAAAGACTACCAGCCCGGGATCACCTTCATCGTGGTGCAGAAGAGGCACCACACCCGG
CTCTTCTGCACTGACAAGAACGAGCGGGTTGGGAAAAGTGGAAACATTCCAGCAGGCACGACTGTGGACA
CGAAAATCACCCACCCCACCGAGTTCGACTTCTACCTGTGTAGTCACGCTGGCATCCAGGGGACAAGCAG
GCCTTCGCACTATCACGTCCTCTGGGACGACAATCGTTTCTCCTCTGATGAGCTGCAGATCCTAACCTAC
CAGCTGTGTCACACCTACGTGCGCTGCACACGCTCCGTGTCCATCCCAGCGCCAGCATACTACGCTCACC
TGGTGGCCTTCCGGGCCAGGTACCACCTGGTGGATAAGGAACATGACAGTGCTGAAGGAAGCCATACCTC
TGGGCAGAGTAACGGGCGAGACCACCAAGCACTGGCCAAGGCGGTCCAGGTTCACCAAGACACTCTGCGC
ACCATGTACTTTGCTTGAGAATTCTGCAGATATCCAGCACAGTGGCGGCCGCTCGAGTCTAGAGGGCCCG
TTTAAACCCGCTGATCAGCCTCGACTGTGCCTTCTAGTTGCCAGCCATCTGTTGTTTGCCCCTCCCCCGT
GCCTTCCTTGACCCTGGAAGGTGCCACTCCCACTGTCCTTTCCTAATAAAATGAGGAAATTGCATCGCAT
TGTCTGAGTAGGTGTCATTCTATTCTGGGGGGTGGGGTGGGGCAGGACAGCAAGGGGGAGGATTGGGAAG
ACAATAGCAGGCATGCTGGGGATGCGGTGGGCTCTATGGCTTCTGAGGCGGAAAGAACCAGCTGGGGCTC
TAGGGGGTATCCCC
[124 nt withheld, positions 3950-4073]
C
[91 nt withheld, positions 4075-4165]
A
[49 nt withheld, positions 4167-4215]
CCTTTGACGTTGGAGTCCACGTTCTTT
[37 nt withheld, positions 4243-4279]
ACCCTATCTCGGTCTATTCTTTTGATTTATAAGGGATTTTGCCGATTTCGGCCTATTGGTTAAAAAATGA
GCTGATTTAACAAAAATTTAACGCGAATTAATTCTGTGGAATGTGTGTCAGTTAGGGTGTGGAAAGTCCC
CAGGCTCCCCAGCAGGCAGAAGTATGCAAAGCATGCATCTCAATTAGTCAGCAACCAGGTGTGGAAAGTC
CCCAGGCTCCCCAGCAGGCAGAAGTATGCAAAGCATGCATCTCAATTAGTCAGCAACCATAGTCCCGCCC
CTAACTCCGCCCATCCCGCCCCTAACTCCGCCCAGTTCCGCCCATTCTCCGCCCCATGGCTGACTAATTT
TTTTTATTTATGCAGAGGCCGAGGCCGCCTCTGCCTCTGAGCTATTCCAGAAGTAGTGAGGAGGCTTTTT
TGGAGGCCTAGGCTTTTGCAAAAAGCTCCCGGGAGCTTGTATATCCATTTTCGGATCTGATCAAGAGACA
GGATGAGGATCGTTTCGCATGATTGAACAAGATGGATTGCACGCAGGTTCTCCGGCCGCTTGGGTGGAGA
GGCTATTCGGCTATGACTGGGCACAACAGACAATCGGCTGCTCTGATGCCGCCGTGTTCCGGCTGTCAGC
GCAGGGGCGCCCGGTTCTTTTTGTCAAGACCGACCTGTCCGGTGCCCTGAATGAACTGCAGGACGAGGCA
GCGCGGCTATCGTGGCTGGCCACGACGGGCGTTCCTTGCGCAGCTGTGCTCGACGTTGTCACTGAAGCGG
GAAGGGACTGGCTGCTATTGGGCGAAGTGCCGGGGCAGGATCTCCTGTCATCTCACCTTGCTCCTGCCGA
GAAAGTATCCATCATGGCTGATGCAATGCGGCGGCTGCATACGCTTGATCCGGCTACCTGCCCATTCGAC
CACCAAGCGAAACATCGCATCGAGCGAGCACGTACTCGGATGGAAGCCGGTCTTGTCGATCAGGATGATC
TGGACGAAGAGCATCAGGGGCTCGCGCCAGCCGAACTGTTCGCCAGGCTCAAGGCGCGCATGCCCGACGG
CGAGGATCTCGTCGTGACCCATGGCGATGCCTGCTTGCCGAATATCATGGTGGAAAATGGCCGCTTTTCT
GGATTCATCGACTGTGGCCGGCTGGGTGTGGCGGACCGCTATCAGGACATAGCGTTGGCTACCCGTGATA
TTGCTGAAGAGCTTGGCGGCGAATGGGCTGACCGCTTCCTCGTGCTTTACGGTATCGCCGCTCCCGATTC
GCAGCGCATCGCCTTCTATCGCCTTCTTGACGAGTTCTTCTGAGCGGGACTCTGGGGTTCGAAATGACCG
ACCAAGCGACGCCCAACCTGCCATCACGAGATTTCGATTCCACCGCCGCCTTCTATGAAAGGTTGGGCTT
CGGAATCGTTTTCCGGGACGCCGGCTGGATGATCCTCCAGCGCGGGGATCTCATGCTGGAGTTCTTCGCC
CACCCCAACTTGTTTATTGCAGCTTATAATGGTTACAAATAAAGCAATAGCATCACAAATTTCACAAATA
AAGCATTTTTTTCACTGCATTCTAGTTGTGGTTTGTCCAAACTCATCAATGTATCTTATCATGTCTGTAT
ACCGTCGACCTCTAGCTAGAGCTTGGCGTAATCATGGTCATAGCTGTTTCCTGTGTGAAATTGTTATCCG
CTCACAATTCCACACAACATACGAGCCGGAAGCATAAAGTGTAAAGCCTGGGGTGCCTAATGAGTGAGCT
AACTCACATTAATTGCGTTGCGCTCACTGCCCGCTTTCCAGTCGGGAAACCTGTCGTGCCAGCTGCATTA
ATGAATCGGCCAACGCGCGGGGAGAGGCGGTTTGCGTATTGGGCGCTCTTCCGCTTCCTCGCTCACTGAC
TCGCTGCGCTCGGTCGTTCGGCTGCGGCGAGCGGTATCAGCTCACTCAAAGGCGGTAATACGGTTATCCA
CAGAATCAGGGGATAACGCAGGAAAGAACATGTGAGCAAAAGGCCAGCAAAAGGCCAGGAACCGTAAAAA
GGCCGCGTTGCTGGCGTTTTTCCATAGGCTCCGCCCCCCTGACGAGCATCACAAAAATCGACGCTCAAGT
CAGAGGTGGCGAAACCCGACAGGACTATAAAGATACCAGGCGTTTCCCCCTGGAAGCTCCCTCGTGCGCT
CTCCTGTTCCGACCCTGCCGCTTACCGGATACCTGTCCGCCTTTCTCCCTTCGGGAAGCGTGGCGCTTTC
TCATAGCTCACGCTGTAGGTATCTCAGTTCGGTGTAGGTCGTTCGCTCCAAGCTGGGCTGTGTGCACGAA
CCCCCCGTTCAGCCCGACCGCTGCGCCTTATCCGGTAACTATCGTCTTGAGTCCAACCCGGTAAGACACG
ACTTATCGCCACTGGCAGCAGCCACTGGTAACAGGATTAGCAGAGCGAGGTATGTAGGCGGTGCTACAGA
GTTCTTGAAGTGGTGGCCTAACTACGGCTACACTAGAAGAACAGTATTTGGTATCTGCGCTCTGCTGAAG
CCAGTTACCTTCGGAAAAAGAGTTGGTAGCTCTTGATCCGGCAAACAAACCACCGCTGGTAGCGGTGGTT
TTTTTGTTTGCAAGCAGCAGATTACGCGCAGAAAAAAAGGATCTCAAGAAGATCCTTTGATCTTTTCTAC
GGGGTCTGACGCTCAGTGGAACGAAAACTCACGTTAAGGGATTTTGGTCATGAGATTATCAAAAAGGATC
TTCACCTAGATCCTTTTAAATTAAAAATGAAGTTTTAAATCAATCTAAAGTATATATGAGTAAACTTGGT
CTGACAGTTACCAATGCTTAATCAGTGAGGCACCTATCTCAGCGATCTGTCTATTTCGTTCATCCATAGT
TGCCTGACTCCCCGTCGTGTAGATAACTACGATACGGGAGGGCTTACCATCTGGCCCCAGTGCTGCAATG
ATACCGCGAGACCCACGCTCACCGGCTCCAGATTTATCAGCAATAAACCAGCCAGCCGGAAGGGCCGAGC
GCAGAAGTGGTCCTGCAACTTTATCCGCCTCCATCCAGTCTATTAATTGTTGCCGGGAAGCTAGAGTAAG
TAGTTCGCCAGTTAATAGTTTGCGCAACGTTGTTGCCATTGCTACAGGCATCGTGGTGTCACGCTCGTCG
TTTGGTATGGCTTCATTCAGCTCCGGTTCCCAACGATCAAGGCGAGTTACATGATCCCCCATGTTGTGCA
AAAAAGCGGTTAGCTCCTTCGGTCCTCCGATCGTTGTCAGAAGTAAGTTGGCCGCAGTGTTATCACTCAT
GGTTATGGCAGCACTGCATAATTCTCTTACTGTCATGCCATCCGTAAGATGCTTTTCTGTGACTGGTGAG
TACTCAACCAAGTCATTCTGAGAATAGTGTATGCGGCGACCGAGTTGCTCTTGCCCGGCGTCAATACGGG
ATAATACCGCGCCACATAGCAGAACTTTAAAAGTGCTCATCATTGGAAAACGTTCTTCGGGGCGAAAACT
CTCAAGGATCTTACCGCTGTTGAGATCCAGTTCGATGTAACCCACTCGTGCACCCAACTGATCTTCAGCA
TCTTTTACTTTCACCAGCGTTTCTGGGTGAGCAAAAACAGGAAGGCAAAATGCCGCAAAAAAGGGAATAA
GGGCGACACGGAAATGTTGAATACTCATACTCTTCCTTTTTCAATATTATTGAAGCATTTATCAGGGTTA
TTGTCTCATGAGCGGATACATATTTGAATGTATTTAGAAAAATAAACAAATAGGGGTTCCGCGCACATTT
CCCCGAAAAGTGCCACCTGACGTC
